Addgene plasmid #206440: pAc5.1-mEGFP-NOT1 isoform C (HK53)
Purpose: NOT1 expression in Schneider cells for imaging
Depositing lab: Mandy Jeske. Depositing organization: Universitaet Heidelberg. Publication: ReLo is a simple and rapid colocalization assay to identify and characterize direct protein-protein interactions. Salgania HK, Metz J, Jeske M. Nat Commun. 2024 Apr 3;15(1):2875. doi: 10.1038/s41467-024-47233-4. PubMed 38570497.
Backbone
  Vector backbone: T6-pAc5.1 mEGFP-EcoRV
  Vector type: Insect Expression
Growth in bacteria
  Bacterial resistance: Ampicillin, 100 μg/mL
  Growth temperature: 37°C
  Growth strain: DH5alpha
  Copy number: High Copy
Gene/Insert
  Gene/Insert name: NOT1
  Species: D. melanogaster (fly)
  Entrez Gene: Not1 (a.k.a. Dmel_CG34407, CG1874, CG1884, CG34407, Dmel\CG34407, Dmel_CG1874, Dmel_CG1884, NOT, NOT1, anon-EST:Liang-1.29, anon-WO0118547.221, clone 1.29, not1)
  Tag / fusion protein: mEGFP (N terminal on insert)
  Cloning method: Restriction Enzyme; 5′ cloning site Unknown (unknown if destroyed)
Terms and licenses: Academic/Nonprofit Terms; Industry Terms: Not Available to Industry
Depositor comments: Please visit https://www.biorxiv.org/content/10.1101/2022.03.04.482790v2 for bioRxiv preprint.
How to cite: pAc5.1-mEGFP-NOT1 isoform C (HK53) was a gift from Mandy Jeske (Addgene plasmid # 206440 ; http://n2t.net/addgene:206440 ; RRID:Addgene_206440)
