[The description below was written by a language model from this plasmid's Addgene catalogue record and pLannotate feature annotations shown in this document.]
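Description:
pAc5.1-mEGFP-NOT1 isoform C (HK53) is an insect-cell expression plasmid of about 13.6 kb, built on a pAc5.1-derived backbone that already carries an mEGFP cassette. It is designed to produce a fluorescently labelled form of Drosophila melanogaster NOT1 (the Not1 gene product, isoform C) in Schneider cells for imaging. In bacteria it is maintained through a high-copy ColE1/pUC-type origin and selected with ampicillin through the β-lactamase gene and its own promoter. The record does not list any selection marker for insect cells.

Expression is driven by the Drosophila actin 5C (Ac5) promoter, a strong constitutive promoter in fly cell lines. Directly downstream lies the monomeric EGFP coding sequence, recorded as an N-terminal tag on the insert. The NOT1 open reading frame is not annotated in the feature table, but it presumably fills the roughly 7.5 kb unannotated stretch between mEGFP and the downstream backbone elements. A V5 epitope sequence follows this region. The record does not say whether it is read in frame with NOT1 or lies beyond a stop codon, and V5 is not listed among the tags. An SV40 polyadenylation signal follows the cassette, annotated on the reverse strand. The short SV40 large T antigen and tetracycline-resistance fragments are non-functional backbone remnants.

The associated publication describes a colocalization assay for identifying and characterizing direct protein–protein interactions, so this plasmid probably supplies the GFP-labelled NOT1 partner in such cell-based experiments.
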