Features (pLannotate 1.2.2; 9 found; start..end, strand, type, name):
      8..2517    +  promoter       Ac5 promoter: Drosophila melanogaster actin 5C promoter
   2537..3253    +  CDS            mEGFP: mEGFP is a basic (constitutively fluorescent) green fluorescent protein published in 2002, derived from Aequorea victoria. It has moderate acid sensitivity.
  10838..10879   +  CDS            V5 tag: epitope tag from simian virus 5
  10979..11113   -  polyA_signal   SV40 poly(A) signal: SV40 polyadenylation signal
  11136..11220   -  CDS            large T antigen (fragment): large T antigen from SV40 (simian virus 40)
  11221..11668   +  CDS            TcR (fragment): tetracycline efflux protein; tet; confers resistance to tetracycline
  11714..12302   -  rep_origin     ori: high-copy-number ColE1/pMB1/pBR322/pUC origin of replication
  12473..13333   -  CDS            AmpR: β-lactamase; bla; confers resistance to ampicillin, carbenicillin, and related antibiotics
  13334..13438   -  promoter       AmpR promoter: bla
>Addgene plasmid #206440 | pAc5.1-mEGFP-NOT1 isoform C (HK53) | addgene full sequence | sequence record 407120 | Addgene NGS Result
AAAAAATCATGAATGGCATCAACTCTGAATCAAATCTTTGCAGATGCACCTACTTCTCATTTCCACTGTC
ACATCATTTTTCCAGATCTCGCTGCCTGTTATGTGGCCCACAAACCAAGACACGTTTTATGGCCATTAAA
GCTGGCTGATCGTCGCCAAACACCAAATACATAATGAATATGTACACATTCGAGAAAGAAGCGATCAAAG
AAGCGTCTTCGGGCGGAGTAGGAGAATGCGGAGGAGAAGGAGAACGAGCTGATCTAGTATCTCTCCACAA
TCCAATGCCAACTGACCAACTGGCCATATTCGGAGCAATTTGAAGCCAATTTCCATCGCCTGGCGATCGC
TCCATTCTTGGCTATATGTTTTTCACCGTTACCCGGGGCCATTTTCAAAGACTCGTCGGCAAGATAAGAT
TGTGTCACTCGCTGTCTCTCTTCATTTGTCGAAGAATGCTGAGGAATTTCGCGATGACGTCGGCGAGTAT
TTTGAAGAATGAGAATAATTTGTATTTATACGAAAATCAGTTAGTGGAATTTTCTACAAAAACATGTTAT
CTATAGATAATTTTGTTGCAAAATATGTTGACTATGACAAAGATTGTATGTATATACCTTTAATGTATTC
TCATTTTCTTATGTATTTATAATGGCAATGATGATACTGATGATATTTTAAGATGATGCCAGACCAAAAG
GCTTGAATTTCTGCGTCTTTTGCCGAACGCAGTGCATGTGCAATTGTTGTTTTTTGGAATATTCAATTTT
CGGACTGTCCGCTTTGATTTCAGTTTCTTGGCTTATTCAAAAAGCAAAGTAAAGCCAAAAAAGCGAGATG
GCAATACCAAATGCGGCAAAACGGTAGTGGAAGGAAAGGGGTGCGGGGCAGCGGAAGGAAGGGTGGGGCG
GGGCGTGGCGGGGTCTGTGGCTGGGCGCGACGTCACCGACGTTGGAGCCACTCCTTTGACCATGTGTGCG
TGTGTGTATTATTCGTGTCTCGCCACTCGCCGGTTGTTTTTTTCTTTTTATGCTGCGCTCTCTCTAGCGC
CATCTCGCTTACGCATGCTCAACGCACCGCATGTTGCCGTTTCCTTTTATGCGTCATTTTGGCTCGAAAT
AGGCAATTATTTAAACAAAGATTAGTCAACGAAAACGCTAAAATAAATAAGTCTACAATATGGTTACTTA
TTGCCATGTGTGTGCAGCCAACGATAGCAACAAAAGCAACAACACAGGTGGCTTTCCCTCTTTCACTTTT
TGTTTGCAAGCCGCGTGCGAGCAAGACGGCACGACCGGCAAACGCAATTACGCTGACAAAGAGCAGACGA
AGTTTTGGCGAAAAACATCAAGGCGCCTGATACGAATGCATTTGCAATAACAATTGCGATATTTAATATT
GTTTATGAAGCTGTTTGACTTCAAAACACACAAAAAAAAAAATAAAACAAATTATTTGAAAGAGAATTAG
GAATCGGACGCTTATCGTTAGGGTAACAACAAGAAATGCTTACTGAGTCACAGCCTCTGGAAAACTGCCG
CAAGCCAGAGAGAGAGAGAAAAAGAGGGAGAGCAGCTTAGACCGCATGTGCTTGTGTGTGAGGCGTCTCT
CTCTTCGTCTCTGTTGCGCAAACGCATAGACTGCACTGAAAAAATCGATTACCTATTTTTTATGAATGAA
TATTTGCACTATTACTATTCAAAACTATTAAGATAGCAATCACATTCAATAGCCAAATACTATACCACCT
GAGCGATGCAACGAAATGATCAATTTGAGCAAAAATGCTGCATATTTAGGACGGCATCATTATAGAAATG
CTTCTTGCTGTGTACTTTTCTCTCGTCTGGCAGCTGTTTCGCCGTTATTGTTAAAACCGGCTTAAGTTAG
GTGTGTTTTCTACGACTAGTGAATGCCCTACTAGAAGATGTGTGTTGCACAAAATGTCCCTGGAATAACC
AATTTGAAGTGCAGATAGCAGTAAACGTAAGCTAATATGAATATTATTTAACTGTAATGTTTTAATATCG
CTGGACATTACTAATAAACCCACTATAAACACATGTACATATGTATGTTTTGGCATACAATGAGTAGTTG
GGGAAAAAATGTGTAAAAGCACCGTGACCATCACAGCATAAAGATAACCAGCTGAAGTATCGAATATGAG
TAACCCCCAAATTGAATCACATGCCGCAACTGATAGGACCCATGGAAGTACACTCTTCATGGCGATATAC
AAGACACACACAAGCACGAACACCCAGTTGCGGAGGAAATTCTCCGTAAATGAAAACCCAATCGGCGAAC
AATTCATACCCATATATGGTAAAAGTTTTGAACGCGACTTGAGAGCGGAGAGCATTGCGGCTGATAAGGT
TTTAGCGCTAAGCGGGCTTTATAAAACGGGCTGCGGGACCAGTTTTCATATCACTACCGTTTGAGTTCTT
GTGCTGTGTGGATACTCCTCCCGACACAAAGCCGCTCCATCAGCCAGCAGTCGTCTAATCCAGAGACCCC
GGATCGGGGTACCATCATGGTGAGCAAGGGCGAGGAGCTGTTCACCGGGGTGGTGCCCATCCTGGTCGAG
CTGGACGGCGACGTAAACGGCCACAAGTTCAGCGTGTCCGGCGAGGGCGAGGGCGATGCCACCTACGGCA
AGCTGACCCTGAAGTTCATCTGCACCACCGGCAAGCTGCCCGTGCCCTGGCCCACCCTCGTGACCACCCT
GACCTACGGCGTGCAGTGCTTCAGCCGCTACCCCGACCACATGAAGCAGCACGACTTCTTCAAGTCCGCC
ATGCCCGAAGGCTACGTCCAGGAGCGCACCATCTTCTTCAAGGACGACGGCAACTACAAGACCCGCGCCG
AGGTGAAGTTCGAGGGCGACACCCTGGTGAACCGCATCGAGCTGAAGGGCATCGACTTCAAGGAGGACGG
CAACATCCTGGGGCACAAGCTGGAGTACAACTACAACAGCCACAACGTCTATATCATGGCCGACAAGCAG
AAGAACGGCATCAAGGTGAACTTCAAGATCCGCCACAACATCGAGGACGGCAGCGTGCAGCTCGCCGACC
ACTACCAGCAGAACACCCCCATCGGCGACGGCCCCGTGCTGCTGCCCGACAACCACTACCTGAGCACCCA
GTCCAAGCTGAGCAAAGACCCCAACGAGAAGCGCGATCACATGGTCCTGCTGGAGTTCGTGACCGCCGCC
GGGATCACTCTCGGCATGGACGAGCTGTACAAGCCAAGCTTGAATTCTGCAGATATGAACGTAGAGAGCC
AACTGAAGACACCGCCAACGCACATTCGAAATCTGGTCAAGCACGTGAACAAGCGAAATTTTAATGAGAG
CAGCGAGCAAATAAATCAGTTCGTTAAAGAGCACGGCCTGGAAGCGGATCGCAGCAGCCTGCGCCACCTG
TTCTCCGTGATCAACTTCAGCGATCTCGTGCCATCAGTTACGGTCCAGCTGCAGGCGAAGCTCCTGGGCA
TCCAGTTGGAGCGTCAGCTTCACAGTTCATCGTTTGTGTCCAACATCTGCTACGCTTTTGACCAGTTCTT
CGCCAGCAACCAGAAGTCCCTGAAGCCTGTTGCGGTAGCGGATCTCGTTGGCCAGGTCGCCCGACTGACC
GGCATCAACAAGGTTTGTGAGTGCGTCTTTGCCTTGGCCTTGACCCACTCCTCGTACACAGAACTCAAAC
ATTCTGCCAGGAACAACCTAAAAGGTAGCCTCAGCGAACTTATAGACTCTTACTTGGGTAATAAAGGCAC
CGGCCCAGCCGACAGCGGTCTCCGGGAGATCTCCTTCGATCTACTGCAGTATTTGCTGTGCTGCCTTAGC
GAGTACGTACAACCGCAGGTGGAAGCACAGTTTTTGATCAAGCTTCGTGAGGAGTTTCCGCGCCAGGCGG
TACCGCTGGTTCTAGCGCCGTTCCTTTACGGCTCGACGACGGCGACGATTGCGGGAGCAGGTGCCAGCGA
AACGGATGCGGAGGCCGAAGCGACGACTAATAGCAACAGCTCCAGTTTCGAAGCAGATGCTTTGAACGAG
GTGGGAATCGAGGATATTTATGACCATTTAAGCGAGATAATATTCACCAACCAGGGCAAAAATAATATTA
TGGACACATCTTGGATTAATCTAATCCTTGAAATCGGTTATGAATTTACATCGAGCGTTGAAGAGTGTAA
GAATCATTTGTGTTCCCGCGAGCGAGAACGCGCTGAGCTCCAGTCCAAAGATGTCGCCAAGATCGTGGGT
CTTATGTGCCGACGGCACTCCTCCCTGCTCGATTGTAATGTGAATCTACCGACGCCGGCGAACTTCTGGC
CTGGTCAGGGACAGGGCGGTGGCAGCAACAGCAGTGGCTCTTCGCAGACACAAATCACTCCGCAGCAACA
GAACCCGGGCAGCAGTAACAACAACGATGGCAGCGATGGCAATTCGTCCAGTGATAAGAAGGACAAGAAG
GAGACGACGGAGGCCACGCAAACTTGGAAGCCAGATGTCTTTGTGCAGGCGCTCAAGGAGGTGGTGCCTC
AGCTCAACTGGAAGGACGTGTGCATGGAACTTGATCATCCCGAGTTCGTGCTGAAGGATCGCATCGGTTT
GGAGCTTTTGCTCACCATCCTTCGGCTGGCCACTGGCTCTAACATATTTCCACATCCAGAATGCATTTAC
CGTCACTGGGCAAACACGGAAGGTCAGCTGTCGCTTATCGCGACAATGCTGAAGAACCCGGATCTCTTTT
CCTTCGCCGACTTTGTATTTAGCCAGCCAGCGTTGGATGTGCTTAAGACGGCTCCGGATGCGGACAATAA
GGAGATCTCGTCCTGGAAGTCGCTTCACCTGGTGGAGGTGCTGCTCTCCATTGCGGACAAGGGATACTAT
ACGCAGGTCCATGAGCTATTCAAGTTCCCAGCGCAGAACTGTCCCGATGTGCTATTTTTGGCCTTATTGA
ACACAAGTCCGCCTATGACGCCACTGCGTCAGGATCTGTTTAACCAACTGATACCAACGTTCCTTGGCAA
CCATCCCAACTCGAACGTGATCTTGGCCAGCGCCTGGAGCTCGAACAACTTCCAACTTCGTTCCAATATC
ATGAATGCTATGTCCGAGTGGTATCTCCGAGGCAATGAGTTCGATCAGGTGAAACTGTCGCGCATCCTGG
ATCTTGCCCAGGATTTAAAAGCGCTATCAGCGCTGCTCAACGCCCGTTCATTTTTATTCATTATCGACCT
GGCTTGCCTTGCCTCTCGGCGCGAGTACCTGAAGCTGGAAAAGTGGCTTACCGATAAAATTCGCGAACAT
GGAGAGCCTTTTATGCAGGCTATAATCAAGGTTCTGCACCGCCGCTGCCCGCAGGTTATCAACGCCAAAG
TGCCAGAGGATCAGCTGCCTCCCAAGCAGGCGCAGCTTTTGCCCGAGACAGTTACAACCATGATCAACTG
TCTGCAAACGTGCATCAATAACTGCATGCAGCCGGAGATGGTCGAAGTCATCATGCAAATGACCGCGAAC
GTGGCGATTATGGCTAACAAGGCGCGTGCCCAACAGCAGCAGCAGCCAGGATTGGTTCCGCCGCCTCCAC
CAACAATTCTGCGCGGCCATCGTGGTATGGATCTGCCTGGAGGCATAGTCCCTCCGCCACCGCAGCAACC
GTTCTCCGGAAACCTCAACGCGCAGATGTTTGGACCAGGAATGGATCCGCTAACGAATATGTCCAACAAC
TTAGCCGGCCTCAACCTCAGCGGCCCGAACGGAGCATTTAATTTTGGAAACATGCTAACTTCTCCATCGC
GTCTGATGACTCCGGGAGCCAATCCCTATCCGCTGAACCTCATGCAGATGCCGCAGGCTCCGCCACCACC
CAACGTAGGAAACCTAGGCCGCATGCTGCCAGGGGGTCCACAACAGCAGACTCCAACGCCGACTCCAACG
GCCCCCAATCCAAACAACCCTGTGATGGCCGATCTCCAGATACCTGTGTCAAAGGAAGTTGAAGACGAGG
TCAACTCATACTTTCAGCGCATCTACAACCACCAGCCGAATCCAACGCTGTCCATCGATGAAGTGCTGGA
CATTTTGCAAAGATTTAAAGAGTCAAGTAACCGGCGCGAGCAGGAAGTCTTTTTGTGCATGCTGCGCAAT
CTGTTCGAGGAATATCGCTTTTTCTGTCAATACCCAGAGAAAGAGCTACAGATTACTGCGCAGCTATTTG
GTGGCATTATTGATCGTAACCTGGTGCCCACTTTTGTTGCACTGGGCCTTTCTCTGCGCTGTGTCTTGGA
TGCCCTCCGCAAGCCCGATGGATCTAAGCTTTACTATTTCGGTGTGACGGCACTGGACAGATTCAGAACT
CGATTGCACACCTACAACAAATACTGCGAGCATATCCGCTCCATTCCTCACTTCTCTGACTTCCCGCCGC
ACCTTATTCAGTATGTGGAATACGGAATGCACGGCCAGGAGCCGCCGCCGCAGAAGTTGATTGGACTCAG
CAATACGATTCCTTCGGCGATATCTAGCGGACCAGGAACGGAACCAATTTACAGGAATAGCTCCATGTTA
GGTAATATGCCCGCTGCCACCCCGGGATCGGGACCGAAATCAAACGCTGCTGTATCGCATGCCACGAGAA
TGAAGTCCATCGCCAATGCCACCAATATCGACACACTTTTGGTGGCCAACCAGGAAGAGAAAGTGACTGT
GCCACCAGAGCCTGTGCAGGACAAAACTGCCTTTATTTTCAACAACTTGAGCCAGCTGAACATACCGCAG
AAGTGCGATGAGATAAAGGAGATTATGACCAAGGAGTATTGGCCGTGGCTAGCGCAATATCTGGTCCTCA
AACGCGCATCAATGGAGTTCAACTTCCACACACTATATTACAACTTTTTGGATGCCCTTAAAAACGGCGA
GATCAACCGATTCGTAACCAAAGAGACCCTACGCAACATCAAGGTACTCTTGCGCTCCGATAAGGGAGTT
ATTAATTTCTCCGATCGAAGTCTGTTGAAGAACCTCGGACACTGGTTGGGCATGATGACCTTAGGTCGCA
ATCGCCCCATCCTGCAGTTGGATCTGGATCTTAAATCCCTTTTGGCTGAGGCTTACCACAAGGGCCAGCA
GGAACTGCTTTTTGTGGTTCCTTTCGTAGCCAAGATCCTTGAGTCATCCGCCAAGTCTCGCATCTTCCGA
TCGCCCAATCCATGGACAATGGGTATCATGTACGTGCTTGCTGAGCTTCACCAGGAGCCAGACCTTAAGC
TGAACCTGAAGTTTGAAATCGAAGTACTCTGCAAAACACTTAATCTGGAGTTGGCCAAGTTGCGACAAGT
GATCTACCTGAAGGATCCCAATCGAACTCACCGGATTGAAGAGCAGATGTCGCAACCAAAACCGAAACAA
CTTGAGCCAGTGGCTTCTGCGCCAGCTCTACCGCGTGAACAGCAATCCCCGGCACAACCTCCGCCACCAC
CACAACAGCAGCAACCACCGCAGCAGCAGGTACCTCCACCGCCATCCTCTGCGGACGTGGACGCCCAAAA
TGCGGCCGCTATGATGATGGCAGCGGGCGGAGCTAATAGTACTCCTGGATCGGTATCTTCGCCCAATCTA
CCCACCGATTCCAGCCAGGTGGCACTACCGCCACCAGAGCCGCGCTATTCATACGTGGACGTAAACGTGA
GCAACTTCCAGCTTATTGGTCAGCAGTTGGTACTGCCACCCAATACTCCGTTCCTGCACGCCAATCCCGG
AATCAAACACATGGTCGTCAACGCCGTGGAGCGCACGATAACCGACTGGTTGCAGCCTATTGTGGACCGA
AGCATCCGCATTGCCTGTGCCACCACCGAGCAGATCATCCGCAAGGACTTCGCCCTGGATGCTGACGAGA
ACCGAATGCGCACTGCCGCTCATCAGATGGTACGAAACCTTGCCGCCGGCATGGCCATGATTACCGGTAA
GGATGAGATAGCGCGTGCTATTAGCCAGAATCTGCACAAGGCCTTGCTGTCGGGTCTAAATGGGATGCCC
AGCATGGCTGAGATCCAAGCTGCTGCTATGCAGTTAGCCAGCGAAAATGTTGAGCTAGTTTGCGCTTTCA
TTCAGAAAACATCTGCTGAAAAGGCAGCCGCAGAGATCGATAGGCGTCTAAGCACCGATTTCGAGACCAG
AAAAATTGCTCGTGAAGAGGGCAACCGCTTTGTGGACGCCCAGATCCTCACCTATCAACAGGAGCGTCTT
CCAGAAGCAGTGCGCATCAAGGTGGGCGCGGCTCCAGCTACACTTTATGCTGTGTACTCGGAGTTCGCTA
GAAGCATACCTGGCTTCCAGCAGATGAGCGATCGCGATATTGCCCTGTTTGTGCCCAAGCCGACGGATTT
GTCTCAGCCAAATGTGTTTGCTAATGATGATAGCATGGTATACGGGGAACTGGCTAGCAAAATGGAGGCC
TTCATGAACACGGCAATCGGAGTGCCGACACTCCAGATCCAGGCTAGCAAGATGCACATGCTACTCAACG
CCCTGATAGCGACGCGTCGACTGCGTGACCAAGAGTCTGCCTTTAATCTGCTGACCCGCGCGGTCGAGGG
TTTGACCGAAGGATTGGTCAATATGCATGAAAACATGGAGCAAATGAAGATGTACCAAAACATCCATCTC
CGTATCCTTGGCTTGCTGAACAACAGTTTCGGTGCTCCAAACACAGAGCGAGCGGTAACAAAGTGTTTCT
TCGATATCCGAGAGGAGGTGCGATATAACGTGGAGGCAGCTCGCGCTTTGATTACGTCGCACTTTGTCAA
TCTGAATCAGTTTGACGGAATGCTACGCGACTGCATGGACAACGGAAACAATTATGTGGCTATATCGTTC
GGTATCGCACTGCTGGAGCGCCTCATCATGGACGATCGAGTGATTAATATTGTTTCGGACAACGAATTCA
TGGCAACTGTTGAGCTGCTAGGTAGGCTCACTCAGCATCGCCATCGGTATCCAGAATGCATTGTGAATGC
TATTGATACGCTCTGGAGCGGAAACTTTAACTCGAGCAGCGACTACAGCCCGTTCAACGGCAATGATCGT
TACTTGTCGGGAGCCTCCCATTACATCCACTCCGGCATGCATCACGTAAGGTCATGCGATACAGATGATC
CGCCGGGCTTACAAGAGAAGACGGAGTTTCTGCTTAAGGATTGGGTTGCACTGTACACGCAACAGAACCA
GCAGTCAACGCGCGATGCACGCAACTTCAGTGCATTTGTTCAGAAGATGAACACATATGGTATCCTGAAA
ACGGACGACTTGATCACCCGTTTTTTCCGCCAGGCCACACACATTTGCACGGATGTGGTGTACAGAATGT
TCGCCGAGCCGAGTTTACCAATCAACCAGGCCAAAAACAAGATATTCCAGTGGATCGATGCGTTCGTCCA
TCTGATTGCAATGCTCGTGCGACACTCAGGCGAGGCAGGTAATCCAACCACCAAGATCAACCTGTTAAAC
AAGGTGCTGGGCATTGTGCTGGGAACGCTGATTAAGGACCATGAGATGCGTGGCGTTAGCTTCCAGCAGG
TTGGCTACCATCGCTTCTTCATGATGCTGTTCATGGAGCTGTGCACGGCCGATGTGATTCTCGAGTCCCT
GATGCACAGTATTGTGTCGGCCTTCGCCTACACATATCACTTGTTGAATCCCAGCGTGGCTCCGGGATTC
TGCTTTGCTTGGTTGGAGCTCATTTCGCATCGCGTCTTCCTGGGCCGCATCCTGGTCCAAATTCCCGGGC
AAAAGGGCTGGCCACTTTACGCTCAATTGCTGCAGGACCTTTTTAAATATCTTGCGCCCTTCTTACGCAA
CACTGAGCTCGGCAAACCAGTCCAGCTTTTGTACAAGGGGATGCTACGTGTTCTGCTCGTTCTGCTTCAC
GACTTCCCGGAGTTCTTGTGCGACTATCATTTTGGGTTCTGTGACACCATCCCGCCCAATTGCGTCCAGA
TGCGTAACATCATCCTGTCGGCGTTTCCGCGCAACATGCGCTTGCCCGATCCCTTCACGCCCAACCTAAA
AGTGGACATGCTGTCGGACAGTAGTAATGCGCCTAAGGTGCTCAGTAGCTACATTATGAACATCCAGCCC
GCGAACTTTAAGAAGGATTTGGACTCGTACCTCAAGGCCCGGGCGCCAGTTACTTTTCTATCGGAATTAC
GTGGTCACTTGCAGGTGACAAGCGAGCCAGGAACTCGTTACAACATGGCGCTGATGAATGCTCTGGTCAT
GTATGTGGGAACTCAGGCGATTGCTTTGATCAGAAACAAAAACTTTGTGCCCAACACCTCGAACATAGCA
CACAGCGCCCACATGGATATCTTCCAGAATCTTGCTGTTGACTTGGATACGGAGGGTCGCTATCTGTTCT
TGAATGCGATTGCGAACCAGTTGCGCTATCCCAACAGCCACACGCACTACTTCAGCTGTGCGGTGCTGCA
TCTGTTTGCCGAGGCCAACTCGGAGGCAATTCAGGAGCAGATCACTCGCGTACTTCTGGAACGATTGATC
GTGAACCGCCCGCATCCTTGGGGACTGTTGATCACTTTTATTGAGCTGATCAAAAATCCCATCTACAAGT
TCTGGGACCATGACTTTGTGCACTGTGCGCCAGAGATCACCAAGCTCTTTGAATCGGTGGCCCGTTCCTG
TCTGGCCAAGTCGAACGTCACCCAGCAGTTGAACATGCCCGTCGTCGATGGCGAGGGCCAGGAGGTAGCC
ACCATCAACATCCAGCACAGTGGCGGCCGCTCGAGTCTAGAGGGCCCGCGGTTCGAAGGTAAGCCTATCC
CTAACCCTCTCCTCGGTCTCGATTCTACGCGTACCGGTCATCATCACCATCACCATTGAGTTTAAACCCG
CTGATCAGCCTCGACTGTGCCTTCTAAGGCCTGAGCTCGCTGATCAGCCTCGATCGAGGATCCAGACATG
ATAAGATACATTGATGAGTTTGGACAAACCACAACTAGAATGCAGTGAAAAAAATGCTTTATTTGTGAAA
TTTGTGATGCTATTGCTTTATTTGTAACCATTATAAGCTGCAATAAACAAGTTAACAACAACAATTGCAT
TCATTTTATGTTTCAGGTTCAGGGGGAGGTGTGGGAGGTTTTTTAAAGCAAGTAAAACCTCTACAAATGT
GGTATGGCTGATTATGATCAGTCGACCGATGCCCTTGAGAGCCTTCAACCCAGTCAGCTCCTTCCGGTGG
GCGCGGGGCATGACTATCGTCGCCGCACTTATGACTGTCTTCTTTATCATGCAACTCGTAGGACAGGTGC
CGGCAGCGCTCTGGGTCATTTTCGGCGAGGACCGCTTTCGCTGGAGCGCGACGATGATCGGCCTGTCGCT
TGCGGTATTCGGAATCTTGCACGCCCTCGCTCAAGCCTTCGTCACTGGTCCCGCCACCAAACGTTTCGGC
GAGAAGCAGGCCATTATCGCCGGCATGGCGGCCGACGCGCTGGGCTACGTCTTGCTGGCGTTCGCGACGC
GAGGCTGGATGGCCTTCCCCATTATGATTCTTCTCGCTTCCGGCGGCATCGGGATGCCCGCGTTGCAGGC
CATGCTGTCCAGGCAGGTAGATGACGACCATCAGGGACAGCTTCAAGGCCAGCAAAAGGCCAGGAACCGT
AAAAAGGCCGCGTTGCTGGCGTTTTTCCATAGGCTCCGCCCCCCTGACGAGCATCACAAAAATCGACGCT
CAAGTCAGAGGTGGCGAAACCCGACAGGACTATAAAGATACCAGGCGTTTCCCCCTGGAAGCTCCCTCGT
GCGCTCTCCTGTTCCGACCCTGCCGCTTACCGGATACCTGTCCGCCTTTCTCCCTTCGGGAAGCGTGGCG
CTTTCTCATAGCTCACGCTGTAGGTATCTCAGTTCGGTGTAGGTCGTTCGCTCCAAGCTGGGCTGTGTGC
ACGAACCCCCCGTTCAGCCCGACCGCTGCGCCTTATCCGGTAACTATCGTCTTGAGTCCAACCCGGTAAG
ACACGACTTATCGCCACTGGCAGCAGCCACTGGTAACAGGATTAGCAGAGCGAGGTATGTAGGCGGTGCT
ACAGAGTTCTTGAAGTGGTGGCCTAACTACGGCTACACTAGAAGGACAGTATTTGGTATCTGCGCTCTGC
TGAAGCCAGTTACCTTCGGAAAAAGAGTTGGTAGCTCTTGATCCGGCAAACAAACCACCGCTGGTAGCGG
TGGTTTTTTTGTTTGCAAGCAGCAGATTACGCGCAGAAAAAAAGGATCTCAAGAAGATCCTTTGATCTTT
TCTACGGGGTCTGACGCTCAGTGGAACGAAAACTCACGTTAAGGGATTTTGGTCATGAGATTATCAAAAA
GGATCTTCACCTAGATCCTTTTAAATTAAAAATGAAGTTTTAAATCAATCTAAAGTATATATGAGTAAAC
TTGGTCTGACAGTTACCAATGCTTAATCAGTGAGGCACCTATCTCAGCGATCTGTCTATTTCGTTCATCC
ATAGTTGCCTGACTCCCCGTCGTGTAGATAACTACGATACGGGAGGGCTTACCATCTGGCCCCAGTGCTG
CAATGATACCGCGAGACCCACGCTCACCGGCTCCAGATTTATCAGCAATAAACCAGCCAGCCGGAAGGGC
CGAGCGCAGAAGTGGTCCTGCAACTTTATCCGCCTCCATCCAGTCTATTAATTGTTGCCGGGAAGCTAGA
GTAAGTAGTTCGCCAGTTAATAGTTTGCGCAACGTTGTTGCCATTGCTGCAGGCATCGTGGTGTCACGCT
CGTCGTTTGGTATGGCTTCATTCAGCTCCGGTTCCCAACGATCAAGGCGAGTTACATGATCCCCCATGTT
GTGCAAAAAAGCGGTTAGCTCCTTCGGTCCTCCGATCGTTGTCAGAAGTAAGTTGGCCGCAGTGTTATCA
CTCATGGTTATGGCAGCACTGCATAATTCTCTTACTGTCATGCCATCCGTAAGATGCTTTTCTGTGACTG
GTGAGTACTCAACCAAGTCATTCTGAGAATAGTGTATGCGGCGACCGAGTTGCTCTTGCCCGGCGTCAAC
ACGGGATAATACCGCGCCACATAGCAGAACTTTAAAAGTGCTCATCATTGGAAAACGTTCTTCGGGGCGA
AAACTCTCAAGGATCTTACCGCTGTTGAGATCCAGTTCGATGTAACCCACTCGTGCACCCAACTGATCTT
CAGCATCTTTTACTTTCACCAGCGTTTCTGGGTGAGCAAAAACAGGAAGGCAAAATGCCGCAAAAAAGGG
AATAAGGGCGACACGGAAATGTTGAATACTCATACTCTTCCTTTTTCAATATTATTGAAGCATTTATCAG
GGTTATTGTCTCATGAGCGGATACATATTTGAATGTATTTAGAAAAATAAACAAATAGGGGTTCCGCGCA
CATTTCCCCGAAAAGTGCCACCTGACGTCTAAGAAACCATTATTATCATGACATTAACCTATAAAAATAG
GCGTATCACGAGGCCCTTTCGTCTTCAAGAATTAATTCTATATTCTAAAAACACAAATGATACTTCTAAA
